Addgene plasmid #167673: pSF278
Purpose: Intermediate vector for three gRNAs using GoldenGate, contains ccdB and attL1-L2 sites for Gateway
Depositing lab: Niko Geldner. Depositing organization: Universite de Lausanne (UNIL). Publication: Combined fluorescent seed selection and multiplex CRISPR/Cas9 assembly for fast generation of multiple Arabidopsis mutants. Ursache R, Fujita S, Denervaud Tendon V, Geldner N. Plant Methods. 2021 Oct 30;17(1):111. doi: 10.1186/s13007-021-00811-9. PubMed 34717688.
Backbone
  Vector backbone: pDONR221
  Vector type: CRISPR
Growth in bacteria
  Bacterial resistance: Chloramphenicol and Kanamycin, 25 & 50 μg/mL
  Growth temperature: 37°C
  Growth strain: ccdB Survival
  Copy number: High Copy
Gene/Insert
  Gene/Insert name: attL1-ccdB-attL2
  Species: Escherichia coli
  Cloning method: Gateway Cloning
  Sequencing primers: 5′ GTAAAACGACGGCCAGT; 3′ CAGGAAACAGCTATGAC
Terms and licenses: Academic/Nonprofit Terms; Industry Terms: Not Available to Industry
Depositor comments: Please visit https://www.biorxiv.org/content/10.1101/2021.05.20.444986v1 for bioRxiv preprint.
How to cite: pSF278 was a gift from Niko Geldner (Addgene plasmid # 167673 ; http://n2t.net/addgene:167673 ; RRID:Addgene_167673)
