[The description below was written by a language model from this plasmid's Addgene catalogue record and pLannotate feature annotations shown in this document.]
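Description:
pSF278 is a 4.5 kb Gateway entry-type intermediate vector built on the pDONR221 backbone and classed as a CRISPR cloning tool. It is designed to receive three guide RNA units by Golden Gate assembly. It replicates in E. coli from a high-copy ColE1/pUC-type origin and carries a kanamycin resistance gene (aph(3')-Ia) on the backbone. Because it contains an active ccdB toxin gene, it must be maintained in a ccdB-tolerant strain, with chloramphenicol and kanamycin together as selection.

The insert lies between attL1 and attL2, the recombination sites used in the Gateway LR reaction. It consists of the standard counter-selection cassette: the ccdB gyrase poison with a partial ccdA remnant, alongside a chloramphenicol acetyltransferase gene driven by its own cat promoter. According to the stated purpose, this cassette acts as a placeholder. Golden Gate assembly of three gRNA modules would replace ccdB and CmR, so correct products can be recovered in ordinary ccdB-sensitive hosts on kanamycin alone. The type IIS sites used for this are not annotated in the feature table, and no gRNA scaffolds or gRNA promoters are present in the vector as deposited. Upstream of attL1, rrnB T1 and T2 terminators insulate the cassette from read-through transcription, and a T7 promoter sits just outside attL2. Short lacI, lacZα and dpnD fragments are annotation remnants without evident function.

Once loaded, the attL1–attL2-flanked gRNA array can be transferred by LR recombination into a destination vector. The associated publication describes multiplex CRISPR/Cas9 assembly for generating multiple Arabidopsis mutants.
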