Features (pLannotate 1.2.2; 14 found; start..end, strand, type, name):
    121..213     +  CDS            lacI (fragment): lac repressor; lacI; The lac repressor binds to the lac operator to inhibit transcription in E. coli. This inhibition can be relieved by adding lactose or isopropyl-β-D-thiogalactopyranoside (IPTG).
    268..295     -  terminator     rrnB T2 terminator: transcription terminator T2 from the E. coli rrnB gene
    427..470     +  terminator     rrnB T1 terminator: Escherichia coli rrnB; transcription terminator T1 from the E. coli rrnB gene
    517..553     -  CDS            lacZα (fragment): LacZα fragment of β-galactosidase; lacZ fragment
    569..668     +  protein_bind   attL1: mutant version of attL; recombination site for the Gateway® LR reaction LR Clonase™
    892..1044    -  CDS            dpnD (fragment): DPND_STRPN - Protein predicted: Swiss-Prot protein existence level 4. From Streptococcus pneumoniae serotype 4 (strain ATCC BAA-334 / TIGR4).
   1088..1390    -  CDS            ccdB: CCDB_ECOLI - Also known as G, letB, letD. Experimental evidence at protein level: Swiss-Prot protein existence level 1. Toxic component of a type II toxin-antitoxin (TA) system, functioning in plasmid maintainence. Responsible for the post- segregational killing (PSK) of plasmid-free cells, also referred to as a plasmid addiction system. Half-life of over 2 hours. Cell killing by CcdB is accompanied by filamentation, defects in chromosome and plasmid segregation, defects in cell division, formation of anucleate cells, decreased DNA synthesis and plasmid loss. Interferes with the activity of DN
   1395..1553    -  CDS            ccdA (fragment): CCDA_ECO57 - Also known as H, letA. Experimental evidence at protein level: Swiss-Prot protein existence level 1. Antitoxin component of a type II toxin-antitoxin (TA) system which inhibits the post-segregational killing (PSK) of plasmid-free cells, also referred to as a plasmid addiction system. Binds to and blocks the activity of CcdB; will also remove bound CcdB protein from the CcdB-GyrA complex by forming a CcdA-CcdB complex, a process termed rejuvenation. Functions as a transcriptional corepressor for the ccdAB operon, repression also requires CcdB (By similarity). From Escherichia coli
   1735..2393    -  CDS            CmR: chloramphenicol acetyltransferase; cat; confers resistance to chloramphenicol
   2394..2496    -  promoter       cat promoter: promoter of the E. coli cat gene encoding chloramphenicol acetyltransferase
   2671..2770    -  protein_bind   attL2: mutant version of attL; recombination site for the Gateway® LR reaction LR Clonase™
   2788..2806    -  promoter       T7 promoter: promoter for bacteriophage T7 RNA polymerase
   2940..3749    +  CDS            KanR: aminoglycoside phosphotransferase; aph(3')-Ia; confers resistance to kanamycin in bacteria or G418 (Geneticin®) in eukaryotes
   3896..4484    +  rep_origin     ori: high-copy-number ColE1/pMB1/pBR322/pUC origin of replication
>Addgene plasmid #167673 | pSF278 | addgene full sequence | sequence record 331022 | Addgene NGS Result
CTTTCCTGCGTTATCCCCTGATTCTGTGGATAACCGTATTACCGCCTTTGAGTGAGCTGATACCGCTCGC
CGCAGCCGAACGACCGAGCGCAGCGAGTCAGTGAGCGAGGAAGCGGAAGAGCGCCCAATACGCAAACCGC
CTCTCCCCGCGCGTTGGCCGATTCATTAATGCAGCTGGCACGACAGGTTTCCCGACTGGAAAGCGGGCAG
TGAGCGCAACGCAATTAATACGCGTACCGCTAGCCAGGAAGAGTTTGTAGAAACGCAAAAAGGCCATCCG
TCAGGATGGCCTTCTGCTTAGTTTGATGCCTGGCAGTTTATGGCGGGCGTCCTGCCCGCCACCCTCCGGG
CCGTTGCTTCACAACGTTCAAATCCGCTCCCGGCGGATTTGTCCTACTCAGGAGAGCGTTCACCGACAAA
CAACAGATAAAACGAAAGGCCCAGTCTTCCGACTGAGCCTTTCGTTTTATTTGATGCCTGGCAGTTCCCT
ACTCTCGCGTTAACGCTAGCATGGATGTTTTCCCAGTCACGACGTTGTAAAACGACGGCCAGTCTTAAGC
TCGGGCCCCAAATAATGATTTTATTTTGACTGATAGTGACCTGTTCGTTGCAACAAATTGATGAGCAATG
CTTTTTTATAATGCCAACTTTGTACAAAAAAGCAGGCTTATACAAAAGTTGCCCCATGGCGTTCCCTCTA
GATAACGCAGGATCCCCAAGTGGTGGCTATCGAGACCGTCGACCGACAGCCTTCCAAATGTTCTTCTCAA
ACGGAATCGTCGTATCCAGCCTACTCGCTATTGTCCTCAATGCCGTATTAAATCATAAAAAGAAATAAGA
AAAAGAGGTGCGAGCCTCTTTTTTGTGTGACAAAATAAAAACATCTACCTATTCATATACGCTAGTGTCA
TAGTCCTGAAAATCATCTGCATCAAGAACAATTTCACAACTCTTATACTTTTCTCTTACAAGTCGTTCGG
CTTCATCTGGATTTTCAGCCTCTATACTTACTAAACGTGATAAAGTTTCTGTAATTTCTACTGTATCGAC
CTGCAGACTGGCTGTGTATAAGGGAGCCTGACATTTATATTCCCCAGAACATCAGGTTAATGGCGTTTTT
GATGTCATTTTCGCGGTGGCTGAGATCAGCCACTTCTTCCCCGATAACGGAGACCGGCACACTGGCCATA
TCGGTGGTCATCATGCGCCAGCTTTCATCCCCGATATGCACCACCGGGTAAAGTTCACGGGAGACTTTAT
CTGACAGCAGACGTGCACTGGCCAGGGGGATCACCATCCGTCGCCCGGGCGTGTCAATAATATCACTCTG
TACATCCACAAACAGACGATAACGGCTCTCTCTTTTATAGGTGTAAACCTTAAACTGCATTTCACCAGCC
CCTGTTCTCGTCAGCAAAAGAGCCGTTCATTTCAATAAACCGGGCGACCTCAGCCATCCCTTCCTGATTT
TCCGCTTTCCAGCGTTCGGCACGCAGACGACGGGCTTCATTCTGCATGGTTGTGCTTACCAGACCGGAGA
TATTGACATCATATATGCCTTGAGCAACTGATAGCTGTCGCTGTCAACTGTCACTGTAATACGCTGCTTC
ATAGCATACCTCTTTTTGACATACTTCGGGTATACATATCAGTATATATTCTTATACCGCAAAAATCAGC
GCGCAAATACGCATACTGTTATCTGGCTTTTAGTAAGCCGGATCCACGCGGCGTTTACGCCCCCCCTGCC
ACTCATCGCAGTACTGTTGTAATTCATTAAGCATTCTGCCGACATGGAAGCCATCACAAACGGCATGATG
AACCTGAATCGCCAGCGGCATCAGCACCTTGTCGCCTTGCGTATAATATTTGCCCATGGTGAAAACGGGG
GCGAAGAAGTTGTCCATATTGGCCACGTTTAAATCAAAACTGGTGAAACTCACCCAGGGATTGGCTGAGA
CGAAAAACATATTCTCAATAAACCCTTTAGGGAAATAGGCCAGGTTTTCACCGTAACACGCCACATCTTG
CGAATATATGTGTAGAAACTGCCGGAAATCGTCGTGGTATTCACTCCAGAGCGATGAAAACGTTTCAGTT
TGCTCATGGAAAACGGTGTAACAAGGGTGAACACTATCCCATATCACCAGCTCACCGTCTTTCATTGCCA
TACGGAATTCCGGATGAGCATTCATCAGGCGGGCAAGAATGTGAATAAAGGCCGGATAAAACTTGTGCTT
ATTTTTCTTTACGGTCTTTAAAAAGGCCGTAATATCCAGCTGAACGGTCTGGTTATAGGTACATTGAGCA
ACTGACTGAAATGCCTCAAAATGTTCTTTACGATGCCATTGGGATATATCAACGGTGGTATATCCAGTGA
TTTTTTTCTCCATTTTAGCTTCCTTAGCTCCTGAAAATCTCGATAACTCAAAAAATACGCCCGGTAGTGA
TCTTATTTCATTATGGTGAAAGTTGGAACCTCTTACGTGCCGATCAACGTCTCATTTTCGCCAAAAGTTG
GCCCAGGGCTTCCCGGTATCAACAGGGACACCAGGATTTATTTATTCTGCGAAGTGATCTTCCGTCACAG
GTATTTATTCGGCGCAAAGTGCGTCGGGTGATGCTGCCAACTTAGTCGACGGTCTCTCCAGACTAGTAAG
GGCGAATTCGACCCAGCTTTCTTGTACAAAGTTGGCATTATAAGAAAGCATTGCTTATCAATTTGTTGCA
ACGAACAGGTCACTATCAGTCAAAATAAAATCATTATTTGCCATCCAGCTGATATCCCCTATAGTGAGTC
GTATTACATGGTCATAGCTGTTTCCTGGCAGCTCTGGCCCGTGTCTCAAAATCTCTGATGTTACATTGCA
CAAGATAAAAATATATCATCATGAACAATAAAACTGTCTGCTTACATAAACAGTAATACAAGGGGTGTTA
TGAGCCATATTCAACGGGAAACGTCGAGGCCGCGATTAAATTCCAACATGGATGCTGATTTATATGGGTA
TAAATGGGCTCGCGATAATGTCGGGCAATCAGGTGCGACAATCTATCGCTTGTATGGGAAGCCCGATGCG
CCAGAGTTGTTTCTGAAACATGGCAAAGGTAGCGTTGCCAATGATGTTACAGATGAGATGGTCAGACTAA
ACTGGCTGACGGAATTTATGCCTCTTCCGACCATCAAGCATTTTATCCGTACTCCTGATGATGCATGGTT
ACTCACCACTGCGATCCCCGGAAAAACAGCATTCCAGGTATTAGAAGAATATCCTGATTCAGGTGAAAAT
ATTGTTGATGCGCTGGCAGTGTTCCTGCGCCGGTTGCATTCGATTCCTGTTTGTAATTGTCCTTTTAACA
GCGATCGCGTATTTCGTCTCGCTCAGGCGCAATCACGAATGAATAACGGTTTGGTTGATGCGAGTGATTT
TGATGACGAGCGTAATGGCTGGCCTGTTGAACAAGTCTGGAAAGAAATGCATAAACTTTTGCCATTCTCA
CCGGATTCAGTCGTCACTCATGGTGATTTCTCACTTGATAACCTTATTTTTGACGAGGGGAAATTAATAG
GTTGTATTGATGTTGGACGAGTCGGAATCGCAGACCGATACCAGGATCTTGCCATCCTATGGAACTGCCT
CGGTGAGTTTTCTCCTTCATTACAGAAACGGCTTTTTCAAAAATATGGTATTGATAATCCTGATATGAAT
AAATTGCAGTTTCATTTGATGCTCGATGAGTTTTTCTAATCAGAATTGGTTAATTGGTTGTAACACTGGC
AGAGCATTACGCTGACTTGACGGGACGGCGCAAGCTCATGACCAAAATCCCTTAACGTGAGTTACGCGTC
GTTCCACTGAGCGTCAGACCCCGTAGAAAAGATCAAAGGATCTTCTTGAGATCCTTTTTTTCTGCGCGTA
ATCTGCTGCTTGCAAACAAAAAAACCACCGCTACCAGCGGTGGTTTGTTTGCCGGATCAAGAGCTACCAA
CTCTTTTTCCGAAGGTAACTGGCTTCAGCAGAGCGCAGATACCAAATACTGTTCTTCTAGTGTAGCCGTA
GTTAGGCCACCACTTCAAGAACTCTGTAGCACCGCCTACATACCTCGCTCTGCTAATCCTGTTACCAGTG
GCTGCTGCCAGTGGCGATAAGTCGTGTCTTACCGGGTTGGACTCAAGACGATAGTTACCGGATAAGGCGC
AGCGGTCGGGCTGAACGGGGGGTTCGTGCACACAGCCCAGCTTGGAGCGAACGACCTACACCGAACTGAG
ATACCTACAGCGTGAGCTATGAGAAAGCGCCACGCTTCCCGAAGGGAGAAAGGCGGACAGGTATCCGGTA
AGCGGCAGGGTCGGAACAGGAGAGCGCACGAGGGAGCTTCCAGGGGGAAACGCCTGGTATCTTTATAGTC
CTGTCGGGTTTCGCCACCTCTGACTTGAGCGTCGATTTTTGTGATGCTCGTCAGGGGGGCGGAGCCTATG
GAAAAACGCCAGCAACGCGGCCTTTTTACGGTTCCTGGCCTTTTGCTGGCCTTTTGCTCACATGTT
